Addgene plasmid #124317: pAS1-his-24
Purpose: (Empty Backbone) Vector Backbone for his-24 fusion and unc-54 3'UTR
Depositing lab: Andrew Leifer. Depositing organization: Princeton University.
Backbone
  Vector backbone: pAS1
  Backbone manufacturer: Anuj Sharma/Leifer Lab
  Vector type: Worm Expression
Growth in bacteria
  Bacterial resistance: Ampicillin, 100 μg/mL
  Growth temperature: 37°C
  Growth strain: DH5alpha
  Copy number: High Copy
Gene/Insert
  Gene/Insert name: his-24
  Species: C. elegans (nematode)
  Entrez Gene: his-24 (a.k.a. CELE_M163.3)
  Cloning method: Gibson Cloning
Terms and licenses: Academic/Nonprofit Terms; Industry Terms: Not Available to Industry
How to cite: pAS1-his-24 was a gift from Andrew Leifer (Addgene plasmid # 124317 ; http://n2t.net/addgene:124317 ; RRID:Addgene_124317)
