[The description below was written by a language model from this plasmid's Addgene catalogue record and pLannotate feature annotations shown in this document.]
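Description:
pAS1-his-24 is a small (about 4.3 kb) C. elegans expression backbone built on the pAS1 vector, which the feature table shows to be a pBluescript-type plasmid. It carries the high-copy ColE1/pUC origin and an ampicillin resistance gene (β-lactamase with its own promoter) for propagation and selection in E. coli. It also has an f1 phage origin and the usual remnants of the lacZα region (lac promoter, operator, CAP site and a short lacI fragment). T7 and T3 phage promoters flank the cloning region, with a fragment of the pBluescript multiple cloning site remaining just upstream of the insert.

The payload is the coding sequence of his-24, the C. elegans linker histone H1.1, introduced by Gibson assembly. According to the catalogue entry, it is followed by the unc-54 3'UTR, a widely used worm terminator and polyadenylation region. The automated annotation does not label that UTR as such. It does detect a short aex-5 fragment downstream of his-24, which may reflect neighbouring genomic sequence carried along with the 3' region, though the record does not confirm this.

No worm promoter or fluorescent reporter is annotated, consistent with the plasmid being catalogued as an empty backbone. Users are expected to add a promoter of choice and a protein to be fused to his-24. Because H1.1 binds chromatin, such fusions would be expected to concentrate in the nucleus, an arrangement often used to localise reporters or indicators to nuclei in worms. The record itself states no purpose beyond providing the his-24 fusion partner and the unc-54 3'UTR.
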