Features (pLannotate 1.2.2; 14 found; start..end, strand, type, name):
     87..105     +  promoter       T7 promoter: promoter for bacteriophage T7 RNA polymerase
    128..151     +  misc_feature   MCS (fragment): pBluescript multiple cloning site
    158..745     +  CDS            his-24 (fragment): H24_CAEEL - Also known as H1.1 Experimental evidence at protein level: Swiss-Prot protein existence level 1. Histones H1 are necessary for the condensation of nucleosome chains into higher-order structures. From Caenorhabditis elegans.
   1300..1452    +  CDS            aex-5 (fragment): AEX5_CAEEL - Also known as kpc-3 From Caenorhabditis elegans.
   1574..1592    -  promoter       T3 promoter: promoter for bacteriophage T3 RNA polymerase
   1637..1653    -  protein_bind   lac operator: The lac repressor binds to the lac operator to inhibit transcription in E. coli. This inhibition can be relieved by adding lactose or isopropyl-β-D-thiogalactopyranoside (IPTG). lac repressor encoded by lacI
   1661..1691    -  promoter       lac promoter: promoter for the E. coli lac operon
   1706..1727    -  protein_bind   CAP binding site: CAP binding activates transcription in the presence of cAMP. E. coli catabolite activator protein
   1740..1832    -  CDS            lacI (fragment): lac repressor; lacI; The lac repressor binds to the lac operator to inhibit transcription in E. coli. This inhibition can be relieved by adding lactose or isopropyl-β-D-thiogalactopyranoside (IPTG).
   2015..2603    -  rep_origin     ori: high-copy-number ColE1/pMB1/pBR322/pUC origin of replication
   2774..3634    -  CDS            AmpR: β-lactamase; bla; confers resistance to ampicillin, carbenicillin, and related antibiotics
   3635..3739    -  promoter       AmpR promoter: bla
   3792..4220    -  rep_origin     f1 ori (sequence partly withheld): f1 bacteriophage origin of replication; arrow indicates direction of (+) strand synthesis
   4225..79      -  CDS            lacZα (fragment) (across the origin): LacZα fragment of β-galactosidase; lacZ fragment
>Addgene plasmid #124317 | pAS1-his-24 | addgene full sequence | sequence record 241457 | Addgene NGS Result
GGGGATGTGCTGCAAGGCGATTAAGTTGGGTAACGCCAGGGTTTTCCCAGTCACGACGTTGTAAAACGAC
GGCCAGTGAGCGCGCGTAATACGACTCACTATAGGGCGAATTGGAGCTCCACCGCGGACTAGTGGATCCC
CCGGGCTGCAGCCTAGGATGTCTGATTCCGCTGTTGTTGCCGCCGCTGTCGAGCCAAAGGTCCCAAAGGC
TAAGGCCGCCAAGGCCGCCAAGCCAGCCGCCAAGGCCGCCAAGCCAACCAAAGTTGCCAAGGCCAAGGCT
CCAGTCGCTCACCCACCATACATCAACATGATCAAGGAGGCCATCAAGCAGCTCAAGGACCGCAAAGGAG
CTTCCAAGCAGGCAATCCTCAAGTTCATCTCCCAAAACTACAAGCTCGGAGACAATGTCATCCAGATCAA
TGCTCATCTCCGTCAGGCTCTCAAGCGTGGTGTCACCAGCAAGGCCCTTGTTCAAGCCGCCGGATCCGGA
GCCAACGGACGTTTCCGTGTGCCAGAGAAGGCCGCCGCCGCCAAGAAGCCAGCAGCAGCCAAGAAGCCAG
CAGCAGCCAAGAAACCAGCAGCCGCCAAGAAAGCCACTGGAGAGAAGAAGGCAAAGAAGCCAGCCGCTGC
CAAGCCAAAGAAGGCCGCCACCGGAGATAAGAAGGTCAAGAAGGCCAAGAGCCCAAAGAAGGTTGCCAAG
CCAGCTGCCAAGAAGGTCGCCAAGTCTCCAGCCAAGAAGGCCGCTCCAAAGAAGATCGCCAAGCCAGCTG
CCAAGAAGGCCGCCAAGCCAGCCGCCAAGGCCGCATGCAAGCTTTGGAATTCATCTCGCGCCCGTGCCTC
TGACTTCTAAGTCCAATTACTCTTCAACATCCCTACATGCTCTTTCTCCCTGTGCTCCCACCCCCTATTT
TTGTTATTATCAAAAAACTTCTCTTAATTTCTTTGTTTTTTAGCTTCTTTTAAGTCACCTCTAACAATGA
AATTGTGTAGATTCAAAAATAGAATTAATTCGTAATAAAAAGTCGAAAAAAATTGTGCTCCCTCCCCCCA
TTAATAATAATTCTATCCCAAAATCTACACAATGTTCTGTGTACACTTCTTATGTTTTTTACTTCTGATA
AATTTTTTTGAAACATCATAGAAAAAACCGCACACAAAATACCTTATCATATGTTACGTTTCAGTTTATG
ACCGCAATTTTTATTTCTTCGCACGTCTGGGCCTCTCATGACGTCAAATCATGCTCATCGTGAAAAAGTT
TTGGAGTATTTTTGGAATTTTTCAATCAAGTGAAAGTTTATGAAATTAATTTTCCTGCTTTTGCTTTTTG
GGGTTTCCCCTATTGTTTGTCAAGATTTCGAGGACGGCGTTTTTCTTGCTAAAATCACAAGTATTGATGA
GCACGATGCAAGAAAGATCGGAAGAAGGTTTGGGTTTGAGGCTCAGTGGAAGGTGAGTAGAAGTTGATAA
TTTGAAAGTGGAGTAGTGTCTATGGGGTTTTTGCCTTAAATGACAGAATACATTCCCAATATACCAAACA
TAACTGTTTGGGCCCGGTACCCAGCTTTTGTTCCCTTTAGTGAGGGTTAATTGCGCGCTTGGCGTAATCA
TGGTCATAGCTGTTTCCTGTGTGAAATTGTTATCCGCTCACAATTCCACACAACATACGAGCCGGGAGCA
TAAAGTGTAAAGCCTGGGGTGCCTAATGAGTGAGCTAACTCACATTAATTGCGTTGCGCTCACTGCCCGC
TTTCCAGTCGGGAAACCTGTCGTGCCAGCTGCATTAATGAATCGGCCAACGCGCGGGGAGAGGCGGTTTG
CGTATTGGGCGCTCTTCCGCTTCCTCGCTCACTGACTCGCTGCGCTCGGTCGTTCGGCTGCGGCGAGCGG
TATCAGCTCACTCAAAGGCGGTAATACGGTTATCCACAGAATCAGGGGATAACGCAGGAAAGAACATGTG
AGCAAAAGGCCAGCAAAAGGCCAGGAACCGTAAAAAGGCCGCGTTGCTGGCGTTTTTCCATAGGCTCCGC
CCCCCTGACGAGCATCACAAAAATCGACGCTCAAGTCAGAGGTGGCGAAACCCGACAGGACTATAAAGAT
ACCAGGCGTTTCCCCCTGGAAGCTCCCTCGTGCGCTCTCCTGTTCCGACCCTGCCGCTTACCGGATACCT
GTCCGCCTTTCTCCCTTCGGGAAGCGTGGCGCTTTCTCATAGCTCACGCTGTAGGTATCTCAGTTCGGTG
TAGGTCGTTCGCTCCAAGCTGGGCTGTGTGCACGAACCCCCCGTTCAGCCCGACCGCTGCGCCTTATCCG
GTAACTATCGTCTTGAGTCCAACCCGGTAAGACACGACTTATCGCCACTGGCAGCAGCCACTGGTAACAG
GATTAGCAGAGCGAGGTATGTAGGCGGTGCTACAGAGTTCTTGAAGTGGTGGCCTAACTACGGCTACACT
AGAAGAACAGTATTTGGTATCTGCGCTCTGCTGAAGCCAGTTACCTTCGGAAAAAGAGTTGGTAGCTCTT
GATCCGGCAAACAAACCACCGCTGGTAGCGGTGGTTTTTTTGTTTGCAAGCAGCAGATTACGCGCAGAAA
AAAAGGATCTCAAGAAGATCCTTTGATCTTTTCTACGGGGTCTGACGCTCAGTGGAACGAAAACTCACGT
TAAGGGATTTTGGTCATGAGATTATCAAAAAGGATCTTCACCTAGATCCTTTTAAATTAAAAATGAAGTT
TTAAATCAATCTAAAGTATATATGAGTAAACTTGGTCTGACAGTTACCAATGCTTAATCAGTGAGGCACC
TATCTCAGCGATCTGCCTATTTCGTTCATCCATAGTTGCCTGACTCCCCGTCGTGTAGATAACTACGATA
CGGGAGGGCTTACCATCTGGCCCCAGTGCTGCAATGATACCGCGAGACCCACGCTCACCGGCTCCAGATT
TATCAGCAATAAACCAGCCAGCCGGAAGGGCCGAGCGCAGAAGTGGTCCTGCAACTTTATCCGCCTCCAT
CCAGTCTATTAATTGTTGCCGGGAAGCTAGAGTAAGTAGTTCGCCAGTTAATAGTTTGCGCAACGTTGTT
GCCATTGCTACAGGCATCGTGGTGTCACGCTCGTCGTTTGGTATGGCTTCATTCAGCTCCGGTTCCCAAC
GATCAAGGCGAGTTACATGATCCCCCATGTTGTGCAAAAAAGCGGTTAGCTCCTTCGGTCCTCCGATCGT
TGTCAGAAGTAAGTTGGCCGCAGTGTTATCACTCATGGTTATGGCAGCACTGCATAATTCTCTTACTGTC
ATGCCATCCGTAAGATGCTTTTCTGTGACTGGTGAGTACTCAACCAAGTCATTCTGAGAATAGTGTATGC
GGCGACCGAGTTGCTCTTGCCCGGCGTCAATACGGGATAATACCGCGCCACATAGCAGAACTTTAAAAGT
GCTCATCATTGGAAAACGTTCTTCGGGGCGAAAACTCTCAAGGATCTTACCGCTGTTGAGATCCAGTTCG
ATGTAACCCACTCGTGCACCCAACTGATCTTCAGCATCTTTTACTTTCACCAGCGTTTCTGGGTGAGCAA
AAACAGGAAGGCAAAATGCCGCAAAAAAGGGAATAAGGGCGACACGGAAATGTTGAATACTCATACTCTT
CCTTTTTCAATATTATTGAAGCATTTATCAGGGTTATTGTCTCATGAGCGGATACATATTTGAATGTATT
TAGAAAAATAAACAAATAGGGGTTCCGCGCACATTTCCCCGAAAAGTGCCACCTAAATTGTAAGCGTTAA
TATTTTGTTAAAATTCGCGTTAAATTTTTGTTAAATCAGCTCATTTTTTAACCAATAGGCCGAAATCGGC
AAAATCCCTTATAAATCAAAAGAATAGACCGAGATAGGGT
[37 nt withheld, positions 3891-3927]
AAAGAACGTGGACTCCAACGTCAAAGG
[49 nt withheld, positions 3955-4003]
T
[91 nt withheld, positions 4005-4095]
G
[124 nt withheld, positions 4097-4220]
CCCATTCGCCATTCAGGCTGCGCAACTGTTGGGAAGGGCGATCGGTGCGGGCCTCTTCGCTATTACGCCA
GCTGGCGAAAG
